Addgene plasmid #66632: pLV floxed hMyoD-IRES-dsRed
Purpose: co-expresses CRE excisable human MyoD and dsRed
Depositing lab: Charles Gersbach. Depositing organization: Duke University.
Backbone
  Vector backbone: FUGW
  Total vector size (bp): 11500
  Vector type: Lentiviral, Cre/Lox
Growth in bacteria
  Bacterial resistance: Ampicillin, 100 μg/mL
  Growth temperature: 37°C
  Growth strain: Stbl3
  Copy number: High Copy
Gene/Insert
  Gene/Insert name: human MyoD IRES dsRed
  Species: H. sapiens (human)
  Insert size (bp): 2200
  Entrez Gene: MYOD1 (a.k.a. CMYP17, MYF3, MYOD, MYODRIF, PUM, bHLHc1)
  Promoter: hUbC
  Cloning method: Gibson Cloning
  Sequencing primers: 5′ GGTACAGTGCAGGGGAAAGA; 3′ GGCATTAAAGCAGCGTATCC
Terms and licenses: Academic/Nonprofit Terms; Industry Terms: Not Available to Industry
How to cite: pLV floxed hMyoD-IRES-dsRed was a gift from Charles Gersbach (Addgene plasmid # 66632 ; http://n2t.net/addgene:66632 ; RRID:Addgene_66632)
