[The description below was written by a language model from this plasmid's Addgene catalogue record and pLannotate feature annotations shown in this document.]
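Description:
pLV floxed hMyoD-IRES-dsRed is an HIV-1-based lentiviral transfer plasmid of about 11.5 kb built on the FUGW backbone. It is designed to deliver a Cre-excisable human MyoD expression cassette into mammalian cells. In bacteria it replicates from a high-copy ColE1/pUC-type origin and is selected with ampicillin through the β-lactamase gene. An f1 origin is also present. Outside the viral region, the backbone carries an SV40/EM7-driven bleomycin/Zeocin resistance cassette with an SV40 polyadenylation signal.

Viral genomic RNA is transcribed from a CMV enhancer/promoter fused to a truncated 5' LTR. This is followed by the Ψ packaging signal with a gag fragment, the RRE for Rev-dependent nuclear export, and the cPPT/CTS. The payload is driven by the human ubiquitin C promoter and encodes a bicistronic transcript. Human MYOD1, the bHLH myogenic transcription factor able to convert fibroblasts towards a myoblast fate, is translated cap-dependently. An EMCV IRES then directs translation of DsRed-Express2, a noncytotoxic red fluorescent protein that marks transduced cells. Two loxP sites in the same orientation flank the whole unit, one upstream of the UbC promoter and one just after the reporter. Cre recombinase therefore deletes the promoter, MyoD and dsRed together, and loss of red fluorescence reports the excision. A WPRE downstream of the second loxP enhances transcript expression, and the cassette ends with a truncated 3' LTR and a bGH polyadenylation signal.

The record supports use for stable co-expression of MyoD with a fluorescent marker, with the option of removing the transgene afterwards using Cre. It does not describe specific experimental applications.
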