Features (pLannotate 1.2.2; 35 found; start..end, strand, type, name):
    374..1234    -  CDS            AmpR: β-lactamase; bla; confers resistance to ampicillin, carbenicillin, and related antibiotics
   1235..1339    -  promoter       AmpR promoter: bla
   1398..1450    -  misc_feature   bom (fragment): basis of mobility region from pBR322
   1605..1984    +  enhancer       CMV enhancer: human cytomegalovirus immediate early enhancer
   1985..2184    +  promoter       CMV promoter: human cytomegalovirus (CMV) immediate early promoter
   2202..2382    +  LTR            5' LTR (truncated): truncated 5' long terminal repeat (LTR) from HIV-1
   2429..2554    +  misc_feature   HIV-1 Ψ: packaging signal of human immunodeficiency virus type 1
   2538..2901    +  CDS            HIV-1 gag (fragment): gag protein from human immunodeficiency virus 1; gag
   3047..3280    +  misc_feature   RRE: The Rev response element (RRE) of HIV-1 allows for Rev-dependent mRNA export from the nucleus to the cytoplasm.
   3657..3757    +  CDS            Rev (fragment): human immunodeficiency virus 1 (HIV-1) Rev protein; rev; enhances nuclear export of unspliced and incompletely spliced viral mRNAs
   3807..3924    +  misc_feature   cPPT/CTS: central polypurine tract and central termination sequence of HIV-1
   3962..3995    +  protein_bind   loxP: Cre-mediated recombination occurs in the 8-bp core sequence (GCATACAT). Cre recombinase
   4025..5235    +  promoter       UbC promoter: human ubiquitin C promoter
   5246..5270    -  misc_feature   MCS (fragment): pUC18/19 multiple cloning site
   5307..6266    +  CDS            MYOD1: MYOD1_HUMAN - Also known as BHLHC1, MYF3, MYOD. Experimental evidence at protein level: Swiss-Prot protein existence level 1. Acts as a transcriptional activator that promotes transcription of muscle-specific target genes and plays a role in muscle differentiation. Together with MYF5 and MYOG, co-occupies muscle-specific gene promoter core region during myogenesis. Induces fibroblasts to differentiate into myoblasts. Interacts with and is inhibited by the twist protein. This interaction probably involves the basic domains of both proteins (By similarity). From Homo sapiens (Human).
   6395..6857    +  misc_feature   IRES: internal ribosome entry site (IRES) of the encephalomyocarditis virus (EMCV)
   6871..7548    +  CDS            DsRed-Express2: noncytotoxic tetrameric variant of DsRed fluorescent protein (Strack et al., 2008) mammalian codon-optimized
   7555..7588    +  protein_bind   loxP: Cre-mediated recombination occurs in the 8-bp core sequence (GCATACAT). Cre recombinase
   7590..7608    +  misc_feature   MCS (fragment): pBluescript multiple cloning site
   7608..8196    +  misc_feature   WPRE: woodchuck hepatitis virus posttranscriptional regulatory element
   8133..8714    +  CDS            nef (fragment): NEF_HV1H2 - Experimental evidence at protein level: Swiss-Prot protein existence level 1. Extracellular Nef protein targets CD4(+) T-lymphocytes for apoptosis by interacting with CXCR4 surface receptors. From Human immunodeficiency virus type 1 group M subtype B (isolate HXB2) (HIV-1).
   8721..8901    +  LTR            5' LTR (truncated): truncated 5' long terminal repeat (LTR) from HIV-1
   8933..9157    +  polyA_signal   bGH poly(A) signal: bovine growth hormone polyadenylation signal
   9161..9182    +  promoter       SV40 promoter (fragment): SV40 enhancer and early promoter
   9203..9631    +  rep_origin     f1 ori (sequence partly withheld): f1 bacteriophage origin of replication; arrow indicates direction of (+) strand synthesis
   9645..9974    +  promoter       SV40 promoter: SV40 enhancer and early promoter
  10022..10069   +  promoter       EM7 promoter: synthetic bacterial promoter&nbsp
  10088..10462   +  CDS            BleoR: antibiotic-binding protein; Sh ble from Streptoalloteichus hindustanus; confers resistance to bleomycin, phleomycin, and Zeocin™
  10472..10597   +  CDS            ble (fragment): BLE_KLEPN - Experimental evidence at protein level: Swiss-Prot protein existence level 1. Binding protein with a strong affinity to the bleomycin family of antibiotics. Binds to CL990; an antimitotic-antibiotic compound. From Klebsiella pneumoniae.
  10592..10713   +  polyA_signal   SV40 poly(A) signal: SV40 polyadenylation signal
  10784..10806   -  protein_bind   lac operator (fragment): The lac repressor binds to the lac operator to inhibit transcription in E. coli. This inhibition can be relieved by adding lactose or isopropyl-β-D-thiogalactopyranoside (IPTG). lac repressor encoded by lacI
  10810..10840   -  promoter       lac promoter: promoter for the E. coli lac operon
  10855..10876   -  protein_bind   CAP binding site: CAP binding activates transcription in the presence of cAMP. E. coli catabolite activator protein
  10889..10981   -  CDS            lacI (fragment): lac repressor; lacI; The lac repressor binds to the lac operator to inhibit transcription in E. coli. This inhibition can be relieved by adding lactose or isopropyl-β-D-thiogalactopyranoside (IPTG).
  11164..203     -  rep_origin     ori (across the origin): high-copy-number ColE1/pMB1/pBR322/pUC origin of replication
>Addgene plasmid #66632 | pLV floxed hMyoD-IRES-dsRed | depositor full sequence | sequence record 113950 | pLV floxed hMyoD-IRES-dsRed sequence 11549 bps
TAGGCGGTGCTACAGAGTTCTTGAAGTGGTGGCCTAACTACGGCTACACTAGAAGAACAGTATTTGGTAT
CTGCGCTCTGCTGAAGCCAGTTACCTTCGGAAAAAGAGTTGGTAGCTCTTGATCCGGCAAACAAACCACC
GCTGGTAGCGGTGGTTTTTTTGTTTGCAAGCAGCAGATTACGCGCAGAAAAAAAGGATCTCAAGAAGATC
CTTTGATCTTTTCTACGGGGTCTGACGCTCAGTGGAACGAAAACTCACGTTAAGGGATTTTGGTCATGAG
ATTATCAAAAAGGATCTTCACCTAGATCCTTTTAAATTAAAAATGAAGTTTTAAATCAATCTAAAGTATA
TATGAGTAAACTTGGTCTGACAGTTACCAATGCTTAATCAGTGAGGCACCTATCTCAGCGATCTGTCTAT
TTCGTTCATCCATAGTTGCCTGACTCCCCGTCGTGTAGATAACTACGATACGGGAGGGCTTACCATCTGG
CCCCAGTGCTGCAATGATACCGCGAGACCCACGCTCACCGGCTCCAGATTTATCAGCAATAAACCAGCCA
GCCGGAAGGGCCGAGCGCAGAAGTGGTCCTGCAACTTTATCCGCCTCCATCCAGTCTATTAATTGTTGCC
GGGAAGCTAGAGTAAGTAGTTCGCCAGTTAATAGTTTGCGCAACGTTGTTGCCATTGCTACAGGCATCGT
GGTGTCACGCTCGTCGTTTGGTATGGCTTCATTCAGCTCCGGTTCCCAACGATCAAGGCGAGTTACATGA
TCCCCCATGTTGTGCAAAAAAGCGGTTAGCTCCTTCGGTCCTCCGATCGTTGTCAGAAGTAAGTTGGCCG
CAGTGTTATCACTCATGGTTATGGCAGCACTGCATAATTCTCTTACTGTCATGCCATCCGTAAGATGCTT
TTCTGTGACTGGTGAGTACTCAACCAAGTCATTCTGAGAATAGTGTATGCGGCGACCGAGTTGCTCTTGC
CCGGCGTCAATACGGGATAATACCGCGCCACATAGCAGAACTTTAAAAGTGCTCATCATTGGAAAACGTT
CTTCGGGGCGAAAACTCTCAAGGATCTTACCGCTGTTGAGATCCAGTTCGATGTAACCCACTCGTGCACC
CAACTGATCTTCAGCATCTTTTACTTTCACCAGCGTTTCTGGGTGAGCAAAAACAGGAAGGCAAAATGCC
GCAAAAAAGGGAATAAGGGCGACACGGAAATGTTGAATACTCATACTCTTCCTTTTTCAATATTATTGAA
GCATTTATCAGGGTTATTGTCTCATGAGCGGATACATATTTGAATGTATTTAGAAAAATAAACAAATAGG
GGTTCCGCGCACATTTCCCCGAAAAGTGCCACCTGACGTCGACGGATCGGGAGATCTCCCGATCCCCTAT
GGTGCACTCTCAGTACAATCTGCTCTGATGCCGCATAGTTAAGCCAGTATCTGCTCCCTGCTTGTGTGTT
GGAGGTCGCTGAGTAGTGCGCGAGCAAAATTTAAGCTACAACAAGGCAAGGCTTGACCGACAATTGCATG
AAGAATCTGCTTAGGGTTAGGCGTTTTGCGCTGCTTCGCGATGTACGGGCCAGATATACGCGTTGACATT
GATTATTGACTAGTTATTAATAGTAATCAATTACGGGGTCATTAGTTCATAGCCCATATATGGAGTTCCG
CGTTACATAACTTACGGTAAATGGCCCGCCTGGCTGACCGCCCAACGACCCCCGCCCATTGACGTCAATA
ATGACGTATGTTCCCATAGTAACGCCAATAGGGACTTTCCATTGACGTCAATGGGTGGAGTATTTACGGT
AAACTGCCCACTTGGCAGTACATCAAGTGTATCATATGCCAAGTACGCCCCCTATTGACGTCAATGACGG
TAAATGGCCCGCCTGGCATTATGCCCAGTACATGACCTTATGGGACTTTCCTACTTGGCAGTACATCTAC
GTATTAGTCATCGCTATTACCATGGTGATGCGGTTTTGGCAGTACATCAATGGGCGTGGATAGCGGTTTG
ACTCACGGGGATTTCCAAGTCTCCACCCCATTGACGTCAATGGGAGTTTGTTTTGGCACCAAAATCAACG
GGACTTTCCAAAATGTCGTAACAACTCCGCCCCATTGACGCAAATGGGCGGTAGGCGTGTACGGTGGGAG
GTCTATATAAGCAGCGCGTTTTGCCTGTACTGGGTCTCTCTGGTTAGACCAGATCTGAGCCTGGGAGCTC
TCTGGCTAACTAGGGAACCCACTGCTTAAGCCTCAATAAAGCTTGCCTTGAGTGCTTCAAGTAGTGTGTG
CCCGTCTGTTGTGTGACTCTGGTAACTAGAGATCCCTCAGACCCTTTTAGTCAGTGTGGAAAATCTCTAG
CAGTGGCGCCCGAACAGGGACTTGAAAGCGAAAGGGAAACCAGAGGAGCTCTCTCGACGCAGGACTCGGC
TTGCTGAAGCGCGCACGGCAAGAGGCGAGGGGCGGCGACTGGTGAGTACGCCAAAAATTTTGACTAGCGG
AGGCTAGAAGGAGAGAGATGGGTGCGAGAGCGTCAGTATTAAGCGGGGGAGAATTAGATCGCGATGGGAA
AAAATTCGGTTAAGGCCAGGGGGAAAGAAAAAATATAAATTAAAACATATAGTATGGGCAAGCAGGGAGC
TAGAACGATTCGCAGTTAATCCTGGCCTGTTAGAAACATCAGAAGGCTGTAGACAAATACTGGGACAGCT
ACAACCATCCCTTCAGACAGGATCAGAAGAACTTAGATCATTATATAATACAGTAGCAACCCTCTATTGT
GTGCATCAAAGGATAGAGATAAAAGACACCAAGGAAGCTTTAGACAAGATAGAGGAAGAGCAAAACAAAA
GTAAGACCACCGCACAGCAAGCGGCCGCTGATCTTCAGACCTGGAGGAGGAGATATGAGGGACAATTGGA
GAAGTGAATTATATAAATATAAAGTAGTAAAAATTGAACCATTAGGAGTAGCACCCACCAAGGCAAAGAG
AAGAGTGGTGCAGAGAGAAAAAAGAGCAGTGGGAATAGGAGCTTTGTTCCTTGGGTTCTTGGGAGCAGCA
GGAAGCACTATGGGCGCAGCGTCAATGACGCTGACGGTACAGGCCAGACAATTATTGTCTGGTATAGTGC
AGCAGCAGAACAATTTGCTGAGGGCTATTGAGGCGCAACAGCATCTGTTGCAACTCACAGTCTGGGGCAT
CAAGCAGCTCCAGGCAAGAATCCTGGCTGTGGAAAGATACCTAAAGGATCAACAGCTCCTGGGGATTTGG
GGTTGCTCTGGAAAACTCATTTGCACCACTGCTGTGCCTTGGAATGCTAGTTGGAGTAATAAATCTCTGG
AACAGATTTGGAATCACACGACCTGGATGGAGTGGGACAGAGAAATTAACAATTACACAAGCTTAATACA
CTCCTTAATTGAAGAATCGCAAAACCAGCAAGAAAAGAATGAACAAGAATTATTGGAATTAGATAAATGG
GCAAGTTTGTGGAATTGGTTTAACATAACAAATTGGCTGTGGTATATAAAATTATTCATAATGATAGTAG
GAGGCTTGGTAGGTTTAAGAATAGTTTTTGCTGTACTTTCTATAGTGAATAGAGTTAGGCAGGGATATTC
ACCATTATCGTTTCAGACCCACCTCCCAACCCCGAGGGGACCCGACAGGCCCGAAGGAATAGAAGAAGAA
GGTGGAGAGAGAGACAGAGACAGATCCATTCGATTAGTGAACGGATCGGCACTGCGTGCGCCAATTCTGC
AGACAAATGGCAGTATTCATCCACAATTTTAAAAGAAAAGGGGGGATTGGGGGGTACAGTGCAGGGGAAA
GAATAGTAGACATAATAGCAACAGACATACAAACTAAAGAATTACAAAAACAAATTACAAAAATTCAAAA
TTTTCGGGTTTATTACAGGGACAGCAGAGATCCAGTTTGGTATAACTTCGTATAGCATACATTATACGAA
GTTATGTTAATTAACCCGTGTCGGCTCCAGATCTGGCCTCCGCGCCGGGTTTTGGCGCCTCCCGCGGGCG
CCCCCCTCCTCACGGCGAGCGCTGCCACGTCAGACGAAGGGCGCAGCGAGCGTCCTGATCCTTCCGCCCG
GACGCTCAGGACAGCGGCCCGCTGCTCATAAGACTCGGCCTTAGAACCCCAGTATCAGCAGAAGGACATT
TTAGGACGGGACTTGGGTGACTCTAGGGCACTGGTTTTCTTTCCAGAGAGCGGAACAGGCGAGGAAAAGT
AGTCCCTTCTCGGCGATTCTGCGGAGGGATCTCCGTGGGGCGGTGAACGCCGATGATTATATAAGGACGC
GCCGGGTGTGGCACAGCTAGTTCCGTCGCAGCCGGGATTTGGGTCGCGGTTCTTGTTTGTGGATCGCTGT
GATCGTCACTTGGTGAGTAGCGGGCTGCTGGGCTGGCCGGGGCTTTCGTGGCCGCCGGGCCGCTCGGTGG
GACGGAAGCGTGTGGAGAGACCGCCAAGGGCTGTAGTCTGGGTCCGCGAGCAAGGTTGCCCTGAACTGGG
GGTTGGGGGGAGCGCACAAAATGGCGGCTGTTCCCGAGTCTTGAATGGAAGACGCTTGTAAGGCGGGCTG
TGAGGTCGTTGAAACAAGGTGGGGGGCATGGTGGGCGGCAAGAACCCAAGGTCTTGAGGCCTTCGCTAAT
GCGGGAAAGCTCTTATTCGGGTGAGATGGGCTGGGGCACCATCTGGGGACCCTGACGTGAAGTTTGTCAC
TGACTGGAGAACTCGGGTTTGTCGTCTGGTTGCGGGGGCGGCAGTTATGCGGTGCCGTTGGGCAGTGCAC
CCGTACCTTTGGGAGCGCGCGCCTCGTCGTGTCGTGACGTCACCCGTTCTGTTGGCTTATAATGCAGGGT
GGGGCCACCTGCCGGTAGGTGTGCGGTAGGCTTTTCTCCGTCGCAGGACGCAGGGTTCGGGCCTAGGGTA
GGCTCTCCTGAATCGACAGGCGCCGGACCTCTGGTGAGGGGAGGGATAAGTGAGGCGTCAGTTTCTTTGG
TCGGTTTTATGTACCTATCTTCTTAAGTAGCTGAAGCTCCGGTTTTGAACTATGCGCTCGGGGTTGGCGA
GTGTGTTTTGTGAAGTTTTTTAGGCACCTTTTGAAATGTAATCATTTGGGTCAATATGTAATTTTCAGTG
TTAGACTAGTAAATTGTCCGCTAAATTCTGGCCGTTTTTGGCTTTTTTGTTAGACGAAGCTTGGGCTGCA
GGTCGACTCTAGAGGATCCCAGTGTGGTGGTACGTAGGAATTCGGCCCAGGCGGCCATGGAGCTACTGTC
GCCACCGCTCCGCGACGTAGACCTGACGGCCCCCGACGGCTCTCTCTGCTCCTTTGCCACAACGGACGAC
TTCTATGACGACCCGTGTTTCGACTCCCCGGACCTGCGCTTCTTCGAAGACCTGGACCCGCGCCTGATGC
ACGTGGGCGCGCTCCTGAAACCCGAAGAGCACTCGCACTTCCCCGCGGCGGTGCACCCGGCCCCGGGCGC
ACGTGAGGACGAGCATGTGCGCGCGCCCAGCGGGCACCACCAGGCGGGCCGCTGCCTACTGTGGGCCTGC
AAGGCGTGCAAGCGCAAGACCACCAACGCCGACCGCCGCAAGGCCGCCACCATGCGCGAGCGGCGCCGCC
TGAGCAAAGTAAATGAGGCCTTTGAGACACTCAAGCGCTGCACGTCGAGCAATCCAAACCAGCGGTTGCC
CAAGGTGGAGATCCTGCGCAACGCCATCCGCTATATCGAGGGCCTGCAGGCTCTGCTGCGCGACCAGGAC
GCCGCGCCCCCTGGCGCCGCAGCCGCCTTCTATGCGCCGGGCCCGCTGCCCCCGGGCCGCGGCGGCGAGC
ACTACAGCGGCGACTCCGACGCGTCCAGCCCGCGCTCCAACTGCTCCGACGGCATGATGGACTACAGCGG
CCCCCCGAGCGGCGCCCGGCGGCGGAACTGCTACGAAGGCGCCTACTACAACGAGGCGCCCAGCGAACCC
AGGCCCGGGAAGAGTGCGGCGGTGTCGAGCCTAGACTGCCTGTCCAGCATCGTGGAGCGCATCTCCACCG
AGAGCCCTGCGGCGCCCGCCCTCCTGCTGGCGGACGTGCCTTCTGAGTCGCCTCCGCGCAGGCAAGAGGC
TGCCGCCCCCAGCGAGGGAGAGAGCAGCGGCGACCCCACCCAGTCACCGGACGCCGCCCCGCAGTGCCCT
GCGGGTGCGAACCCCAACCCGATATACCAGGTGCTCTGAGGCCAGGCCGGCCGCCCCTCTCCCTCCCCCC
CCCCTAACGTTACTGGCCGAAGCCGCTTGGAATAAGGCCGGTGTGCGTTTGTCTATATGTTATTTTCCAC
CATATTGCCGTCTTTTGGCAATGTGAGGGCCCGGAAACCTGGCCCTGTCTTCTTGACGAGCATTCCTAGG
GGTCTTTCCCCTCTCGCCAAAGGAATGCAAGGTCTGTTGAATGTCGTGAAGGAAGCAGTTCCTCTGGAAG
CTTCTTGAAGACAAACAACGTCTGTAGCGACCCTTTGCAGGCAGCGGAACCCCCCACCTGGCGACAGGTG
CCTCTGCGGCCAAAAGCCACGTGTATAAGATACACCTGCAAAGGCGGCACAACCCCAGTGCCACGTTGTG
AGTTGGATAGTTGTGGAAAGAGTCAAATGGCTCTCCTCAAGCGTATTCAACAAGGGGCTGAAGGATGCCC
AGAAGGTACCCCATTGTATGGGATCTGATCTGGGGCCTCGGTGCACATGCTTTACATGTGTTTAGTCGAG
GTTAAAAAAACGTCTAGGCCCCCCGAACCACGGGGACGTGGTTTTCCTTTGAAAAACACGATGATAATAT
GGCCACAACCATGGATAGCACTGAGAACGTCATCAAGCCCTTCATGCGCTTCAAGGTGCACATGGAGGGC
TCCGTGAACGGCCACGAGTTCGAGATCGAGGGCGAGGGCGAGGGCAAGCCCTACGAGGGCACCCAGACCG
CCAAGCTGCAGGTGACCAAGGGCGGCCCCCTGCCCTTCGCCTGGGACATCCTGTCCCCCCAGTTCCAGTA
CGGCTCCAAGGTGTACGTGAAGCACCCCGCCGACATCCCCGACTACAAGAAGCTGTCCTTCCCCGAGGGC
TTCAAGTGGGAGCGCGTGATGAACTTCGAGGACGGCGGCGTGGTGACCGTGACCCAGGACTCCTCCCTGC
AGGACGGCACCTTCATCTACCACGTGAAGTTCATCGGCGTGAACTTCCCCTCCGACGGCCCCGTAATGCA
GAAGAAGACTCTGGGCTGGGAGCCCTCCACCGAGCGCCTGTACCCCCGCGACGGCGTGCTGAAGGGCGAG
ATCCACAAGGCGCTGAAGCTGAAGGGCGGCGGCCACTACCTGGTGGAGTTCAAGTCAATCTACATGGCCA
AGAAGCCCGTGAAGCTGCCCGGCTACTACTACGTGGACTCCAAGCTGGACATCACCTCCCACAACGAGGA
CTACACCGTGGTGGAGCAGTACGAGCGCGCCGAGGCCCGCCACCACCTGTTCCAGTAGGAATTCATAACT
TCGTATAGCATACATTATACGAAGTTATGGATATCAAGCTTATCGATAATCAACCTCTGGATTACAAAAT
TTGTGAAAGATTGACTGGTATTCTTAACTATGTTGCTCCTTTTACGCTATGTGGATACGCTGCTTTAATG
CCTTTGTATCATGCTATTGCTTCCCGTATGGCTTTCATTTTCTCCTCCTTGTATAAATCCTGGTTGCTGT
CTCTTTATGAGGAGTTGTGGCCCGTTGTCAGGCAACGTGGCGTGGTGTGCACTGTGTTTGCTGACGCAAC
CCCCACTGGTTGGGGCATTGCCACCACCTGTCAGCTCCTTTCCGGGACTTTCGCTTTCCCCCTCCCTATT
GCCACGGCGGAACTCATCGCCGCCTGCCTTGCCCGCTGCTGGACAGGGGCTCGGCTGTTGGGCACTGACA
ATTCCGTGGTGTTGTCGGGGAAATCATCGTCCTTTCCTTGGCTGCTCGCCTGTGTTGCCACCTGGATTCT
GCGCGGGACGTCCTTCTGCTACGTCCCTTCGGCCCTCAATCCAGCGGACCTTCCTTCCCGCGGCCTGCTG
CCGGCTCTGCGGCCTCTTCCGCGTCTTCGCCTTCGCCCTCAGACGAGTCGGATCTCCCTTTGGGCCGCCT
CCCCGCATCGATACCGTCGACCTCGAGACCTAGAAAAACATGGAGCAATCACAAGTAGCAATACAGCAGC
TACCAATGCTGATTGTGCCTGGCTAGAAGCACAAGAGGAGGAGGAGGTGGGTTTTCCAGTCACACCTCAG
GTACCTTTAAGACCAATGACTTACAAGGCAGCTGTAGATCTTAGCCACTTTTTAAAAGAAAAGGGGGGAC
TGGAAGGGCTAATTCACTCCCAACGAAGACAAGATATCCTTGATCTGTGGATCTACCACACACAAGGCTA
CTTCCCTGATTGGCAGAACTACACACCAGGGCCAGGGATCAGATATCCACTGACCTTTGGATGGTGCTAC
AAGCTAGTACCAGTTGAGCAAGAGAAGGTAGAAGAAGCCAATGAAGGAGAGAACACCCGCTTGTTACACC
CTGTGAGCCTGCATGGGATGGATGACCCGGAGAGAGAAGTATTAGAGTGGAGGTTTGACAGCCGCCTAGC
ATTTCATCACATGGCCCGAGAGCTGCATCCGGACTGTACTGGGTCTCTCTGGTTAGACCAGATCTGAGCC
TGGGAGCTCTCTGGCTAACTAGGGAACCCACTGCTTAAGCCTCAATAAAGCTTGCCTTGAGTGCTTCAAG
TAGTGTGTGCCCGTCTGTTGTGTGACTCTGGTAACTAGAGATCCCTCAGACCCTTTTAGTCAGTGTGGAA
AATCTCTAGCAGGGCCCGTTTAAACCCGCTGATCAGCCTCGACTGTGCCTTCTAGTTGCCAGCCATCTGT
TGTTTGCCCCTCCCCCGTGCCTTCCTTGACCCTGGAAGGTGCCACTCCCACTGTCCTTTCCTAATAAAAT
GAGGAAATTGCATCGCATTGTCTGAGTAGGTGTCATTCTATTCTGGGGGGTGGGGTGGGGCAGGACAGCA
AGGGGGAGGATTGGGAAGACAATAGCAGGCATGCTGGGGATGCGGTGGGCTCTATGGCTTCTGAGGCGGA
AAGAACCAGCTGGGGCTCTAGGGGGTATCCCC
[124 nt withheld, positions 9203-9326]
C
[91 nt withheld, positions 9328-9418]
A
[49 nt withheld, positions 9420-9468]
CCTTTGACGTTGGAGTCCACGTTCTTT
[37 nt withheld, positions 9496-9532]
ACCCTATCTCGGTCTATTCTTTTGATTTATAAGGGATTTTGCCGATTTCGGCCTATTGGTTAAAAAATGA
GCTGATTTAACAAAAATTTAACGCGAATTAATTCTGTGGAATGTGTGTCAGTTAGGGTGTGGAAAGTCCC
CAGGCTCCCCAGCAGGCAGAAGTATGCAAAGCATGCATCTCAATTAGTCAGCAACCAGGTGTGGAAAGTC
CCCAGGCTCCCCAGCAGGCAGAAGTATGCAAAGCATGCATCTCAATTAGTCAGCAACCATAGTCCCGCCC
CTAACTCCGCCCATCCCGCCCCTAACTCCGCCCAGTTCCGCCCATTCTCCGCCCCATGGCTGACTAATTT
TTTTTATTTATGCAGAGGCCGAGGCCGCCTCTGCCTCTGAGCTATTCCAGAAGTAGTGAGGAGGCTTTTT
TGGAGGCCTAGGCTTTTGCAAAAAGCTCCCGGGAGCTTGTATATCCATTTTCGGATCTGATCAGCACGTG
TTGACAATTAATCATCGGCATAGTATATCGGCATAGTATAATACGACAAGGTGAGGAACTAAACCATGGC
CAAGTTGACCAGTGCCGTTCCGGTGCTCACCGCGCGCGACGTCGCCGGAGCGGTCGAGTTCTGGACCGAC
CGGCTCGGGTTCTCCCGGGACTTCGTGGAGGACGACTTCGCCGGTGTGGTCCGGGACGACGTGACCCTGT
TCATCAGCGCGGTCCAGGACCAGGTGGTGCCGGACAACACCCTGGCCTGGGTGTGGGTGCGCGGCCTGGA
CGAGCTGTACGCCGAGTGGTCGGAGGTCGTGTCCACGAACTTCCGGGACGCCTCCGGGCCGGCCATGACC
GAGATCGGCGAGCAGCCGTGGGGGCGGGAGTTCGCCCTGCGCGACCCGGCCGGCAACTGCGTGCACTTCG
TGGCCGAGGAGCAGGACTGACACGTGCTACGAGATTTCGATTCCACCGCCGCCTTCTATGAAAGGTTGGG
CTTCGGAATCGTTTTCCGGGACGCCGGCTGGATGATCCTCCAGCGCGGGGATCTCATGCTGGAGTTCTTC
GCCCACCCCAACTTGTTTATTGCAGCTTATAATGGTTACAAATAAAGCAATAGCATCACAAATTTCACAA
ATAAAGCATTTTTTTCACTGCATTCTAGTTGTGGTTTGTCCAAACTCATCAATGTATCTTATCATGTCTG
TATACCGTCGACCTCTAGCTAGAGCTTGGCGTAATCATGGTCATAGCTGTTTCCTGTGTGAAATTGTTAT
CCGCTCACAATTCCACACAACATACGAGCCGGAAGCATAAAGTGTAAAGCCTGGGGTGCCTAATGAGTGA
GCTAACTCACATTAATTGCGTTGCGCTCACTGCCCGCTTTCCAGTCGGGAAACCTGTCGTGCCAGCTGCA
TTAATGAATCGGCCAACGCGCGGGGAGAGGCGGTTTGCGTATTGGGCGCTCTTCCGCTTCCTCGCTCACT
GACTCGCTGCGCTCGGTCGTTCGGCTGCGGCGAGCGGTATCAGCTCACTCAAAGGCGGTAATACGGTTAT
CCACAGAATCAGGGGATAACGCAGGAAAGAACATGTGAGCAAAAGGCCAGCAAAAGGCCAGGAACCGTAA
AAAGGCCGCGTTGCTGGCGTTTTTCCATAGGCTCCGCCCCCCTGACGAGCATCACAAAAATCGACGCTCA
AGTCAGAGGTGGCGAAACCCGACAGGACTATAAAGATACCAGGCGTTTCCCCCTGGAAGCTCCCTCGTGC
GCTCTCCTGTTCCGACCCTGCCGCTTACCGGATACCTGTCCGCCTTTCTCCCTTCGGGAAGCGTGGCGCT
TTCTCATAGCTCACGCTGTAGGTATCTCAGTTCGGTGTAGGTCGTTCGCTCCAAGCTGGGCTGTGTGCAC
GAACCCCCCGTTCAGCCCGACCGCTGCGCCTTATCCGGTAACTATCGTCTTGAGTCCAACCCGGTAAGAC
ACGACTTATCGCCACTGGCAGCAGCCACTGGTAACAGGATTAGCAGAGCGAGGTATG
