>Addgene plasmid #66632 | pLV floxed hMyoD-IRES-dsRed | addgene partial sequence | sequence record 116707 | hUBCpro-F 5'-TGAAGCTCCGGTTTTGAACT-3'
AGGCACCTTTTGAAATGTAATCATTTGGGTCAATATGTAATTTTCAGTGTTAGACTAGTAAATTGTCCGC
TAAATTCTGGCCGTTTTTGGCTTTTTTGTTAGACGAAGCTTGGGCTGCAGGTCGACTCTAGAGGATCCCA
GTGTGGTGGTACGTAGGAATTCGGCCCAGGCGGCCATGGAGCTACTGTCGCCACCGCTCCGCGACGTAGA
CCTGACGGCCCCCGACGGCTCTCTCTGCTCCTTTGCCACAACGGACGACTTCTATGACGACCCGTGTTTC
GACTCCCCGGACCTGCGCTTCTTCGAAGACCTGGACCCGCGCCTGATGCACGTGGGCGCGCTCCTGAAAC
CCGAAGAGCACTCGCACTTCCCCGCGGCGGTGCACCCGGCCCCGGGCGCACGTGAGGACGAGCATGTGCG
CGCGCCCAGCGGGCACCACCAGGCGGGCCGCTGCCTACTGTGGGCCTGCAAGGCGTGCAAGCGCAAGACC
ACCAACGCCGACCGCCGCAAGGCCGCCACCATGCGCGAGCGGCGCCGCCTGAGCAAAGTAAATGAGGCCT
TTGAGACACTCAAGCGCTGCACGTCGAGCAATCCAAACCAGCGGTTGCCCAAGGTGGAGATCCTGCGCAA
CGCCATCCGCTATATCGAGGGCCTGCAGGCTCTGCTG
