>Addgene plasmid #66632 | pLV floxed hMyoD-IRES-dsRed | addgene partial sequence | sequence record 116709 | WPRE-R 5'-CATAGCGTAAAAGGAGCAACA-3'
GTAATCCAGAGGTTGATTATCGATAAGCTTGATATCCATAACTTCGTATAATGTATGCTATACGAAGTTA
TGAATTCCTACTGGAACAGGTGGTGGCGGGCCTCGGCGCGCTCGTACTGCTCCACCACGGTGTAGTCCTC
GTTGTGGGAGGTGATGTCCAGCTTGGAGTCCACGTAGTAGTAGCCGGGCAGCTTCACGGGCTTCTTGGCC
ATGTAGATTGACTTGAACTCCACCAGGTAGTGGCCGCCGCCCTTCAGCTTCAGCGCCTTGTGGATCTCGC
CCTTCAGCACGCCGTCGCGGGGGTACAGGCGCTCGGTGGAGGGCTCCCAGCCCAGAGTCTTCTTCTGCAT
TACGGGGCCGTCGGAGGGGAAGTTCACGCCGATGAACTTCACGTGGTAGATGAAGGTGCCGTCCTGCAGG
GAGGAGTCCTGGGTCACGGTCACCACGCCGCCGTCCTC
