>Addgene plasmid #66632 | pLV floxed hMyoD-IRES-dsRed | addgene partial sequence | sequence record 116710 | U6 5'-cagtgcaggggaaagaatagtagac-3'
CAAATTACAAAAATTCAAAATTTTCGGGTTTATTACAGGGACAGCAGAGATCCAGTTTGGTATAACTTCG
TATAGCATACATTATACGAAGTTATGTTAATTAACCCGTGTCGGCTCCAGATCTGGCCTCCGCGCCGGGT
TTTGGCGCCTCCCGCGGGCGCCCCCCTCCTCACGGCGAGCGCTGCCACGTCAGACGAAGGGCGCAGCGAG
CGTCCTGATCCTTCCGCCCGGACGCTCAGGACAGCGGCCCGCTGCTCATAAGACTCGGCCTTAGAACCCC
AGTATCAGCAGAAGGACATTTTAGGACGGGACTTGGGTGACTCTAGGGCACTGGTTTTCTTTCCAGAGAG
CGGAACAGGCGAGGAAAAGTAGTCCCTTCTCGGCGATTCTGCGGAGGGATCTCCGTGGGGCGGTGAACGC
CGATGATTATATAAGGACGCGCCGGGTGTGGCACAGCTAGTTCCGTCGCAGCCGGGATTTGGGTCGCGGT
TCTTGTTTGTGGATCGCTGTGATCGTCACTTGGTGAGTAGCGGGCTGCTGGGCTGGCCGGGGCTTTCGTG
GCCGCCGGGCCGCTCGGTGGGACGGAAGCGTGTGGAGAGACCGCCAAGGGCTGTAGTCTGGGTCCGCGAG
CAAGGTTGCCCTGAACT
