>Addgene plasmid #66632 | pLV floxed hMyoD-IRES-dsRed | addgene partial sequence | sequence record 117852 | SFG-3 5'-caagcggcttcggccagtaac-3'
GCACCTGGTATATCGGGTTGGGGTTCGCACCCGCAGGGCACTGCGGGGCGGCGTCCGGTGACTGGGTGGG
GTCGCCGCTGCTCTCTCCCTCGCTGGGGGCGGCAGCCTCTTGCCTGCGCGGAGGCGACTCAGAAGGCACG
TCCGCCAGCAGGAGGGCGGGCGCCGCAGGGCTCTCGGTGGAGATGCGCTCCACGATGCTGGACAGGCAGT
CTAGGCTCGACACCGCCGCACTCTTCCCGGGCCTGGGTTCGCTGGGCGCCTCGTTGTAGTAGGCGCCTTC
GTAGCAGTTCCGCCGCCGGGCGCCGCTCGGGGGGCCGCTGTAGTCCATCATGCCGTCGGAGCAGTTGGAG
CGCGGGCTGGACGCGTCGGAGTCGCCGCTGTAGTGCTCGCCGCCGCGGCCCGGGGGCAGCGGGCCCGGCG
CATAGAAGGCGGCTGCGGCGCCAGGGGGCGCGGCGTCCTGGTCGCGCAGCAGAGCCTGCAGGCCCTCGAT
ATAGCGGATGGCGTTGCGCAGGATCTCCACCTTGGGCAACCGCTGGTTTGGATTGCTCGACGTGCAGCGC
TTGAGTGTCTCAAAGGCCTCATTTACTTTGCTCAGGCGGCGCCGCTCGCGCATGGTGGCGGCCTTGCGGC
GGTCGGCGTTGGTGGTCTTGCGC
