>Addgene plasmid #66632 | pLV floxed hMyoD-IRES-dsRed | addgene partial sequence | sequence record 117853 | DsRed1-N 5'-GTACTGGAACTGGGGGGACAG-3'
TGCAGCTTGGCGGTCTGGGTGCCCTCGTAGGGCTTGCCCTCGCCCTCGCCCTCGATCTCGAACTCGTGGC
CGTTCACGGAGCCCTCCATGTGCACCTTGAAGCGCATGAAGGGCTTGATGACGTTCTCAGTGCTATCCAT
GGTTGTGGCCATATTATCATCGTGTTTTTCAAAGGAAAACCACGTCCCCGTGGTTCGGGGGGCCTAGACG
TTTTTTTAACCTCGACTAAACACATGTAAAGCATGTGCACCGAGGCCCCAGATCAGATCCCATACAATGG
GGTACCTTCTGGGCATCCTTCAGCCCCTTGTTGAATACGCTTGAGGAGAGCCATTTGACTCTTTCCACAA
CTATCCAACTCACAACGTGGCACTGGGGTTGTGCCGCCTTTGCAGGTGTATCTTATACACGTGGCTTTTG
GCCGCAGAGGCACCTGTCGCCAGGTGGGGGGTTCCGCTGCCTGCAAAGGGTCGCTACAGACGTTGTTTGT
CTTCAAGAAGCTTCCAGAGGAACTGCTTCCTTCACGACATTCAACAGACCTTGCATTCCTTTGGCGAGAG
GGGAAAGACCCCTAGGAATGCTCGTCAAGAAGACAGGGCCAGGTTTCCGGGCCCTCACATTGCCAAAAGA
CGGCAATATGGTGGAAAATAACATATAGACAAACGCACACCGGCCTTATTCCAAGCGGCTTC
